Addgene plasmid #144325: TFORF2025
Purpose: Lentiviral vector for overexpressing transcription factor ORFs with unique 24-bp barcodes. Barcodes facilitate identification of transcription factors in pooled screens.
Depositing lab: Feng Zhang. Depositing organization: Broad Institute. Publication: A transcription factor atlas of directed differentiation. Joung J, Ma S, Tay T, Geiger-Schuller KR, Kirchgatterer PC, Verdine VK, Guo B, Arias-Garcia MA, Allen WE, Singh A, Kuksenko O, Abudayyeh OO, Gootenberg JS, Fu Z, Macrae RK, Buenrostro JD, Regev A, Zhang F. Cell. 2023 Jan 5;186(1):209-229.e26. doi: 10.1016/j.cell.2022.11.026. PubMed 36608654.
Backbone
  Vector backbone: pLX_TRC317
  Backbone manufacturer: Broad Institute Genetic Perturbation Platform
  Backbone size w/o insert (bp): 8264
  Vector type: Mammalian Expression, Lentiviral
  Selectable markers: Puromycin
Growth in bacteria
  Bacterial resistance: Ampicillin, 100 μg/mL
  Growth temperature: 37°C
  Growth strain: NEB Stable
  Copy number: High Copy
Gene/Insert
  Gene/Insert name: NPAS3
  Species: H. sapiens (human)
  Insert size (bp): 2813
  Entrez Gene: NPAS3 (a.k.a. MOP6, PASD6, bHLHe12, FLJ10003, FLJ11138, FLJ11605)
  Promoter: EF1a
  Cloning method: Unknown
  Sequencing primers: 5′ GGGTGGAGACTGAAGTTAGGCCAG; 3′ CACATAGCGTAAAAGGAGCAACATAG
Terms and licenses: Academic/Nonprofit Terms; Industry Terms: Not Available to Industry
Depositor comments: NM_001165893,ENST00000548645 . The transcription factor ORF portion of this plasmid was synthesized by Genewiz. Please test multiple small colonies in case of plasmid recombination. To make this collection available in a timely manner, a portion of this collection was not fully sequenced by Addgene. If an Addgene verified full plasmid sequence is not available, please contact us prior to placing an order to request the full sequence.
How to cite: TFORF2025 was a gift from Feng Zhang (Addgene plasmid # 144325 ; http://n2t.net/addgene:144325 ; RRID:Addgene_144325)
