[The description below was written by a language model from this plasmid's Addgene catalogue record and pLannotate feature annotations shown in this document.]
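Description:
TFORF2025 is a lentiviral mammalian expression plasmid built on the pLX_TRC317 backbone that carries the human transcription factor NPAS3, a bHLH-PAS family member, as a synthesized open reading frame. It belongs to a barcoded transcription factor ORF collection in which each construct has a unique 24-bp barcode, so that the overexpressed factor can be identified by sequencing in pooled screens such as directed-differentiation experiments. The sequenced record is about 11.1 kb, matching the stated backbone plus a roughly 2.8 kb insert. The automated annotation labels the ORF by its closest match, mouse Npas3, but the catalogue specifies the human gene and a human reference transcript. The barcode itself is not annotated in the feature table.

The transfer cassette has a third-generation, self-inactivating layout. An RSV promoter drives a truncated HIV-1 5' LTR, followed by the Ψ packaging signal with a gag fragment and the RRE for Rev-dependent export of the genomic RNA. The cassette ends in a ΔU3 3' LTR that disables LTR promoter activity after integration. Within the provirus, an SV40 early promoter expresses puromycin N-acetyltransferase for selection of transduced cells. A cPPT/CTS element, which aids nuclear import of the preintegration complex, precedes the EF-1α promoter that drives constitutive NPAS3 expression. A WPRE downstream of the ORF enhances transcript stability and expression, and an SV40 polyadenylation signal lies beyond the 3' LTR. A short U6 promoter fragment between the ORF and the WPRE appears to be a backbone remnant rather than a functional unit.

In bacteria the plasmid is maintained at high copy through a ColE1/pUC origin with ampicillin resistance. It also carries an f1 origin and residual lac, T7 and T3 elements from the parental cloning vector. The depositor notes a risk of recombination during propagation, which is common for LTR-containing plasmids.
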