Features (pLannotate 1.2.2; 31 found; start..end, strand, type, name):
      5..231     +  promoter       RSV promoter: Rous sarcoma virus enhancer/promoter
    232..412     +  LTR            5' LTR (truncated): truncated 5' long terminal repeat (LTR) from HIV-1
    459..584     +  misc_feature   HIV-1 Ψ: packaging signal of human immunodeficiency virus type 1
    568..931     +  CDS            HIV-1 gag (fragment): gag protein from human immunodeficiency virus 1; gag
   1077..1310    +  misc_feature   RRE: The Rev response element (RRE) of HIV-1 allows for Rev-dependent mRNA export from the nucleus to the cytoplasm.
   1687..1713    +  CDS            Rev (fragment): human immunodeficiency virus 1 (HIV-1) Rev protein; rev; enhances nuclear export of unspliced and incompletely spliced viral mRNAs
   1720..1743    +  promoter       SV40 promoter (fragment): SV40 early promoter
   1744..1815    +  promoter       SV40 promoter (fragment): SV40 enhancer and early promoter
   1839..1974    +  rep_origin     SV40 ori: SV40 origin of replication
   2020..2616    +  CDS            PuroR (fragment): puromycin N-acetyltransferase; pac from Streptomyces; confers resistance to puromycin
   2665..2782    +  misc_feature   cPPT/CTS: central polypurine tract and central termination sequence of HIV-1
   2847..2913    +  CDS            small t antigen (fragment): SV40 (simian virus 40) small t antigen
   2920..4098    +  promoter       EF-1α promoter: strong constitutive promoter for human elongation factor EF-1α
   4160..6823    +  CDS            Npas3: NPAS3_MOUSE - Also known as Mop6. Experimental evidence at protein level: Swiss-Prot protein existence level 1. May play a broad role in neurogenesis. May control regulatory pathways relevant to schizophrenia and to psychotic illness. From Mus musculus (Mouse).
   6839..6892    +  promoter       U6 promoter (fragment): RNA polymerase III promoter for human U6 snRNA
   6934..7522    +  misc_feature   WPRE: woodchuck hepatitis virus posttranscriptional regulatory element
   7573..7592    +  misc_feature   cPPT/CTS (fragment): central polypurine tract and central termination sequence of HIV-1
   7594..7827    +  LTR            3' LTR (ΔU3): self-inactivating 3' long terminal repeat (LTR) from HIV-1
   7905..8026    +  polyA_signal   SV40 poly(A) signal: SV40 polyadenylation signal
   8066..8201    +  rep_origin     SV40 ori: SV40 origin of replication
   8222..8240    -  promoter       T7 promoter: promoter for bacteriophage T7 RNA polymerase
   8248..8403    +  CDS            lacZα (fragment): LacZα fragment of β-galactosidase; lacZ fragment
   8408..8836    +  rep_origin     f1 ori (sequence partly withheld): f1 bacteriophage origin of replication; arrow indicates direction of (+) strand synthesis
   8889..8993    +  promoter       AmpR promoter: bla
   8994..9854    +  CDS            AmpR: β-lactamase; bla; confers resistance to ampicillin, carbenicillin, and related antibiotics
  10025..10613   +  rep_origin     ori: high-copy-number ColE1/pMB1/pBR322/pUC origin of replication
  10796..10888   +  CDS            lacI (fragment): lac repressor; lacI; The lac repressor binds to the lac operator to inhibit transcription in E. coli. This inhibition can be relieved by adding lactose or isopropyl-β-D-thiogalactopyranoside (IPTG).
  10901..10922   +  protein_bind   CAP binding site: CAP binding activates transcription in the presence of cAMP. E. coli catabolite activator protein
  10937..10967   +  promoter       lac promoter: promoter for the E. coli lac operon
  10971..10993   +  protein_bind   lac operator (fragment): The lac repressor binds to the lac operator to inhibit transcription in E. coli. This inhibition can be relieved by adding lactose or isopropyl-β-D-thiogalactopyranoside (IPTG). lac repressor encoded by lacI
  11036..11054   +  promoter       T3 promoter: promoter for bacteriophage T3 RNA polymerase
>Addgene plasmid #144325 | TFORF2025 | addgene full sequence | sequence record 404183 | Addgene NGS Result
TTAATGTAGTCTTATGCAATACTCTTGTAGTCTTGCAACATGGTAACGATGAGTTAGCAACATGCCTTAC
AAGGAGAGAAAAAGCACCGTGCATGCCGATTGGTGGAAGTAAGGTGGTACGATCGTGCCTTATTAGGAAG
GCAACAGACGGGTCTGACATGGATTGGACGAACCACTGAATTGCCGCATTGCAGAGATATTGTATTTAAG
TGCCTAGCTCGATACATAAACGGGTCTCTCTGGTTAGACCAGATCTGAGCCTGGGAGCTCTCTGGCTAAC
TAGGGAACCCACTGCTTAAGCCTCAATAAAGCTTGCCTTGAGTGCTTCAAGTAGTGTGTGCCCGTCTGTT
GTGTGACTCTGGTAACTAGAGATCCCTCAGACCCTTTTAGTCAGTGTGGAAAATCTCTAGCAGTGGCGCC
CGAACAGGGACTTGAAAGCGAAAGGGAAACCAGAGGAGCTCTCTCGACGCAGGACTCGGCTTGCTGAAGC
GCGCACGGCAAGAGGCGAGGGGCGGCGACTGGTGAGTACGCCAAAAATTTTGACTAGCGGAGGCTAGAAG
GAGAGAGATGGGTGCGAGAGCGTCAGTATTAAGCGGGGGAGAATTAGATCGCGATGGGAAAAAATTCGGT
TAAGGCCAGGGGGAAAGAAAAAATATAAATTAAAACATATAGTATGGGCAAGCAGGGAGCTAGAACGATT
CGCAGTTAATCCTGGCCTGTTAGAAACATCAGAAGGCTGTAGACAAATACTGGGACAGCTACAACCATCC
CTTCAGACAGGATCAGAAGAACTTAGATCATTATATAATACAGTAGCAACCCTCTATTGTGTGCATCAAA
GGATAGAGATAAAAGACACCAAGGAAGCTTTAGACAAGATAGAGGAAGAGCAAAACAAAAGTAAGACCAC
CGCACAGCAAGCGGCCGCTGATCTTCAGACCTGGAGGAGGAGATATGAGGGACAATTGGAGAAGTGAATT
ATATAAATATAAAGTAGTAAAAATTGAACCATTAGGAGTAGCACCCACCAAGGCAAAGAGAAGAGTGGTG
CAGAGAGAAAAAAGAGCAGTGGGAATAGGAGCTTTGTTCCTTGGGTTCTTGGGAGCAGCAGGAAGCACTA
TGGGCGCAGCGTCAATGACGCTGACGGTACAGGCCAGACAATTATTGTCTGGTATAGTGCAGCAGCAGAA
CAATTTGCTGAGGGCTATTGAGGCGCAACAGCATCTGTTGCAACTCACAGTCTGGGGCATCAAGCAGCTC
CAGGCAAGAATCCTGGCTGTGGAAAGATACCTAAAGGATCAACAGCTCCTGGGGATTTGGGGTTGCTCTG
GAAAACTCATTTGCACCACTGCTGTGCCTTGGAATGCTAGTTGGAGTAATAAATCTCTGGAACAGATTTG
GAATCACACGACCTGGATGGAGTGGGACAGAGAAATTAACAATTACACAAGCTTAATACACTCCTTAATT
GAAGAATCGCAAAACCAGCAAGAAAAGAATGAACAAGAATTATTGGAATTAGATAAATGGGCAAGTTTGT
GGAATTGGTTTAACATAACAAATTGGCTGTGGTATATAAAATTATTCATAATGATAGTAGGAGGCTTGGT
AGGTTTAAGAATAGTTTTTGCTGTACTTTCTATAGTGAATAGAGTTAGGCAGGGATATTCACCATTATCG
TTTCAGACCCACCTCCCAACCCCGAGGGGACCCATGCATTGCATCTCAATTAGTCAGCAACCAGGTGTGG
AAAGTCCCCAGGCTCCCCAGCAGGCAGAAGTATGCAAAGCATGCGTCTCAATTAGTCAGCAACCATAGTC
CCGCCCCTAACTCCGCCCATCCCGCCCCTAACTCCGCCCAGTTCCGCCCATTCTCCGCCCCATGGCTGAC
TAATTTTTTTTATTTATGCAGAGGCCGAGGCCGCCTCGGCCTCTGAGCTATTCCAGAAGTAGTGAGGAGG
CTTTTTTGGAGGCCTAGGCTTTTGCAAAAAGCTTTCTAGAGGTACCACCGGAGCTTACCATGACCGAGTA
CAAGCCCACGGTGCGCCTCGCCACCCGCGACGACGTCCCCAGGGCCGTACGCACCCTCGCCGCCGCGTTC
GCCGACTACCCCGCCACGCGCCACACCGTCGATCCGGACCGCCACATCGAGCGGGTCACCGAGCTGCAAG
AACTCTTCCTCACGCGCGTCGGGCTCGACATCGGCAAGGTGTGGGTCGCGGACGACGGCGCCGCCGTGGC
GGTCTGGACCACGCCGGAGAGCGTCGAAGCGGGGGCGGTGTTCGCCGAGATCGGCCCGCGCATGGCCGAG
TTGAGCGGTTCCCGGCTGGCCGCGCAGCAACAGATGGAAGGCCTCCTGGCGCCGCACCGGCCCAAGGAGC
CCGCGTGGTTCCTGGCCACCGTCGGCGTCTCGCCCGACCACCAGGGCAAGGGTCTGGGCAGCGCCGTCGT
GCTCCCCGGAGTGGAGGCGGCCGAGCGCGCCGGGGTGCCCGCCTTCCTGGAGACCTCCGCGCCCCGCAAC
CTCCCCTTCTACGAGCGGCTCGGCTTCACCGTCACCGCCGACGTCGAGGTGCCCGAAGGACCGCGCACCT
GGTGCATGACCCGCAAGCCCGGTGCCAGTTAACGAATTCTAGATCTTGAGACAAATGGCAGTATTCATCC
ACAATTTTAAAAGAAAAGGGGGGATTGGGGGGTACAGTGCAGGGGAAAGAATAGTAGACATAATAGCAAC
AGACATACAAACTAAAGAATTACAAAAACAAATTACAAAAATTCAAAATTTTCGGGTTTATTACAGGGAC
AGCAGAGATCCACTTTGGCGCCGGCTCGAGGCCTGCAGGTGCAAAGATGGATAAAGTTTTAAACAGAGAG
GAATCTTTGCAGCTAATGGACCTTCTAGGTCTTGAAAGGAGTGGGAATTGGCTCCGGTGCCCGTCAGTGG
GCAGAGCGCACATCGCCCACAGTCCCCGAGAAGTTGGGGGGAGGGGTCGGCAATTGAACCGGTGCCTAGA
GAAGGTGGCGCGGGGTAAACTGGGAAAGTGATGTCGTGTACTGGCTCCGCCTTTTTCCCGAGGGTGGGGG
AGAACCGTATATAAGTGCAGTAGTCGCCGTGAACGTTCTTTTTCGCAACGGGTTTGCCGCCAGAACACAG
GTAAGTGCCGTGTGTGGTTCCCGCGGGCCTGGCCTCTTTACGGGTTATGGCCCTTGCGTGCCTTGAATTA
CTTCCACCTGGCTGCAGTACGTGATTCTTGATCCCGAGCTTCGGGTTGGAAGTGGGTGGGAGAGTTCGAG
GCCTTGCGCTTAAGGAGCCCCTTCGCCTCGTGCTTGAGTTGAGGCCTGGCCTGGGCGCTGGGGCCGCCGC
GTGCGAATCTGGTGGCACCTTCGCGCCTGTCTCGCTGCTTTCGATAAGTCTCTAGCCATTTAAAATTTTT
GATGACCTGCTGCGACGCTTTTTTTCTGGCAAGATAGTCTTGTAAATGCGGGCCAAGATCTGCACACTGG
TATTTCGGTTTTTGGGGCCGCGGGCGGCGACGGGGCCCGTGCGTCCCAGCGCACATGTTCGGCGAGGCGG
GGCCTGCGAGCGCGGCCACCGAGAATCGGACGGGGGTAGTCTCAAGCTGGCCGGCCTGCTCTGGTGCCTG
GCCTCGCGCCGCCGTGTATCGCCCCGCCCTGGGCGGCAAGGCTGGCCCGGTCGGCACCAGTTGCGTGAGC
GGAAAGATGGCCGCTTCCCGGCCCTGCTGCAGGGAGCTCAAAATGGAGGACGCGGCGCTCGGGAGAGCGG
GCGGGTGAGTCACCCACACAAAGGAAAAGGGCCTTTCCGTCCTCAGCCGTCGCTTCATGTGACTCCACGG
AGTACCGGGCGCCGTCCAGGCACCTCGATTAGTTCTCGAGCTTTTGGAGTACGTCGTCTTTAGGTTGGGG
GGAGGGGTTTTATGCGATGGAGTTTCCCCACACTGAGTGGGTGGAGACTGAAGTTAGGCCAGCTTGGCAC
TTGATGTAATTCTCCTTGGAATTTGCCCTTTTTGAGTTTGGATCTTGGTTCATTCTCAAGCCTCAGACAG
TGGTTCAAAGTTTTTTTCTTCCATTTCAGGTGTCGTGAGGCTAGCACCGCCACCATGGCGCCCACCAAGC
CCAGCTTTCAGCAGGATCCTTCCAGGCGAGAACGTTTACAAGCATTGAGAAAGGAGAAATCCCGAGATGC
TGCTCGCTCCCGCCGGGGAAAAGAAAACTTTGAGTTCTATGAATTGGCCAAGTTGTTGCCTCTTCCTGCA
GCCATTACCAGCCAGCTCGACAAGGCATCCATCATTCGACTTACAATTAGCTATCTGAAAATGAGGGACT
TTGCTAACCAGGGGGACCCTCCGTGGAACTTGCGAATGGAAGGCCCTCCACCTAACACATCAGTAAAAGT
TATAGGTGCACAGCGAAGGAGAAGCCCCAGTGCACTAGCCATTGAAGTATTTGAAGCACATTTGGGAAGC
CACATTTTGCAGTCCCTGGATGGCTTTGTATTTGCACTAAATCAGGAAGGAAAATTTTTGTACATTTCCG
AAACAGTCTCCATCTACCTAGGCCTCTCACAAGTGGAGCTGACAGGCAGCAGTGTCTTTGACTATGTCCA
CCCCGGAGATCACGTGGAGATGGCTGAGCAGCTGGGCATGAAGCTCCCCCCTGGGCGGGGTCTCCTGTCA
CAGGGCACTGCTGAGGACGGAGCCAGCTCAGCATCTTCCTCCTCTCAGTCGGAGACCCCCGAGCCAGTGG
AGTCAACCAGCCCCAGTCTGCTAACCACTGACAACACTCTTGAGCGTTCCTTTTTCATCCGAATGAAATC
TACTCTGACCAAACGCGGTGTGCACATCAAATCATCAGGATATAAGGTGATTCACATAACAGGCCGGCTA
CGCCTGAGAGTGTCGCTGTCCCACGGGAGGACCGTCCCCAGCCAAATCATGGGTCTCGTGGTTGTTGCGC
ATGCCTTGCCTCCCCCTACGATCAATGAAGTCAGAATTGACTGCCATATGTTCGTCACTCGAGTAAATAT
GGACCTCAATATCATTTACTGTGAAAATAGGATTAGTGATTATATGGATCTGACCCCTGTAGATATCGTA
GGGAAGAGATGCTACCACTTCATCCATGCTGAAGACGTGGAGGGCATCAGGCACAGTCACTTGGACTTGC
TGAATAAGGGTCAGTGTGTGACAAAGTACTATCGCTGGATGCAGAAGAACGGAGGATATATTTGGATACA
GTCCAGTGCCACCATAGCTATTAATGCCAAGAATGCAAATGAAAAGAATATCATCTGGGTGAATTACCTT
CTTAGCAATCCTGAGTACAAGGACACACCCATGGACATCGCACAGCTCCCCCATCTGCCGGAGAAAACTT
CCGAATCCTCGGAGACATCCGACTCTGAGTCAGACTCTAAAGACACCTCAGGTATTACAGAGGACAACGA
GAACTCCAAGTCCGACGAGAAGGGGAACCAGTCCGAGAACAGCGAAGACCCGGAGCCCGACCGGAAGAAG
TCGGGCAACGCGTGTGACAACGACATGAACTGCAACGACGACGGCCACAGCTCCAGTAACCCGGACAGCC
GCGACAGCGACGACAGCTTCGAGCACTCGGACTTTGAGAACCCCAAGGCGGGCGAGGACGGCTTCGGTGC
TCTGGGCGCGATGCAGATCAAGGTGGAGCGCTACGTGGAGAGCGAGTCGGACCTGCGGCTGCAGAACTGC
GAGTCACTCACGTCCGACAGCGCCAAGGACTCGGACAGCGCAGGCGAGGCGGGCGCGCAGGCCTCCAGCA
AGCACCAGAAGCGCAAGAAAAGGCGGAAACGGCAAAAGGGCGGCAGCGCCAGCCGCCGGCGCCTGTCCAG
CGCGTCGAGCCCAGGCGGCCTGGACGCGGGCCTGGTGGAGCCCCCGCGGCTGCTGTCCTCCCCCAACAGT
GCCTCGGTGCTCAAGATCAAGACGGAGATCTCAGAACCCATCAATTTCGACAATGACAGCAGCATCTGGA
ACTACCCGCCCAACCGGGAGATCTCCAGGAACGAGTCCCCCTACAGCATGACCAAGCCCCCCAGCTCTGA
GCACTTCCCGTCCCCGCAGGGCGGCGGCGGTGGGGGTGGCGGTGGCGGGGGGCTGCACGTGGCCATTCCC
GACTCGGTCCTCACCCCGCCCGGCGCCGACGGCGCGGCCGCCCGCAAGACTCAGTTCGGCGCCTCGGCCA
CCGCGGCCCTGGCCCCCGTCGCCTCCGACCCGCTGTCACCCCCGCTCTCGGCGTCCCCGCGGGACAAGCA
CCCCGGGAACGGCGGCGGGGGCGGGGGCGGGGGCGGCGGCGCGGGGGGCGGCGGCCCCAGCGCGTCCAAC
TCCTTGCTGTACACTGGGGACCTGGAGGCGCTGCAGAGGTTGCAGGCGGGCAACGTCGTGCTCCCGCTGG
TGCACAGGGTGACCGGGACCCTGGCCGCCACCAGCACGGCCGCGCAGAGGGTCTACACCACGGGCACCAT
CCGCTACGCGCCCGCCGAGGTGACCCTGGCCATGCAGAGCAACCTGCTGCCCAACGCGCACGCTGTTAAC
TTCGTGGACGTTAACAGCCCCGGCTTTGGCCTCGACCCCAAGACGCCCATGGAGATGCTCTACCACCACG
TGCACCGGCTCAACATGTCAGGACCGTTCGGCGGCGCAGTGAGCGCAGCTAGCCTGACGCAGATGCCCGC
CGGCAACGTGTTCACCACGGCCGAGGGACTCTTCTCCACGCTGCCCTTCCCCGTCTACAGCAACGGCATC
CACGCGGCACAGACTCTGGAGCGCAAGGAGGACTAGTAATGAACTAGTCCGTAACTTGAAAGTATTTCGA
TTTCTTGGCTTTATATATCTTGTGGAAAGGACGAGTTGTCGCTAACCAACTGCAAGGCACGCGTTAAGTC
GACAATCAACCTCTGGATTACAAAATTTGTGAAAGATTGACTGGTATTCTTAACTATGTTGCTCCTTTTA
CGCTATGTGGATACGCTGCTTTAATGCCTTTGTATCATGCTATTGCTTCCCGTATGGCTTTCATTTTCTC
CTCCTTGTATAAATCCTGGTTGCTGTCTCTTTATGAGGAGTTGTGGCCCGTTGTCAGGCAACGTGGCGTG
GTGTGCACTGTGTTTGCTGACGCAACCCCCACTGGTTGGGGCATTGCCACCACCTGTCAGCTCCTTTCCG
GGACTTTCGCTTTCCCCCTCCCTATTGCCACGGCGGAACTCATCGCCGCCTGCCTTGCCCGCTGCTGGAC
AGGGGCTCGGCTGTTGGGCACTGACAATTCCGTGGTGTTGTCGGGGAAATCATCGTCCTTTCCTTGGCTG
CTCGCCTGTGTTGCCACCTGGATTCTGCGCGGGACGTCCTTCTGCTACGTCCCTTCGGCCCTCAATCCAG
CGGACCTTCCTTCCCGCGGCCTGCTGCCGGCTCTGCGGCCTCTTCCGCGTCTTCGCCTTCGCCCTCAGAC
GAGTCGGATCTCCCTTTGGGCCGCCTCCCCGCGTCGACTTTAAGACCAATGACTTACAAGGCAGCTGTAG
ATCTTAGCCACTTTTTAAAAGAAAAGGGGGGACTGGAAGGGCTAATTCACTCCCAACGAAGACAAGATCT
GCTTTTTGCTTGTACTGGGTCTCTCTGGTTAGACCAGATCTGAGCCTGGGAGCTCTCTGGCTAACTAGGG
AACCCACTGCTTAAGCCTCAATAAAGCTTGCCTTGAGTGCTTCAAGTAGTGTGTGCCCGTCTGTTGTGTG
ACTCTGGTAACTAGAGATCCCTCAGACCCTTTTAGTCAGTGTGGAAAATCTCTAGCAGTACGTATAGTAG
TTCATGTCATCTTATTATTCAGTATTTATAACTTGCAAAGAAATGAATATCAGAGAGTGAGAGGAACTTG
TTTATTGCAGCTTATAATGGTTACAAATAAAGCAATAGCATCACAAATTTCACAAATAAAGCATTTTTTT
CACTGCATTCTAGTTGTGGTTTGTCCAAACTCATCAATGTATCTTATCATGTCTGGCTCTAGCTATCCCG
CCCCTAACTCCGCCCATCCCGCCCCTAACTCCGCCCAGTTCCGCCCATTCTCCGCCCCATGGCTGACTAA
TTTTTTTTATTTATGCAGAGGCCGAGGCCGCCTCGGCCTCTGAGCTATTCCAGAAGTAGTGAGGAGGCTT
TTTTGGAGGCCTAGGGACGTACCCAATTCGCCCTATAGTGAGTCGTATTACGCGCGCTCACTGGCCGTCG
TTTTACAACGTCGTGACTGGGAAAACCCTGGCGTTACCCAACTTAATCGCCTTGCAGCACATCCCCCTTT
CGCCAGCTGGCGTAATAGCGAAGAGGCCCGCACCGATCGCCCTTCCCAACAGTTGCGCAGCCTGAATGGC
GAATGGG
[124 nt withheld, positions 8408-8531]
C
[91 nt withheld, positions 8533-8623]
A
[49 nt withheld, positions 8625-8673]
CCTTTGACGTTGGAGTCCACGTTCTTT
[37 nt withheld, positions 8701-8737]
ACCCTATCTCGGTCTATTCTTTTGATTTATAAGGGATTTTGCCGATTTCGGCCTATTGGTTAAAAAATGA
GCTGATTTAACAAAAATTTAACGCGAATTTTAACAAAATATTAACGCTTACAATTTAGGTGGCACTTTTC
GGGGAAATGTGCGCGGAACCCCTATTTGTTTATTTTTCTAAATACATTCAAATATGTATCCGCTCATGAG
ACAATAACCCTGATAAATGCTTCAATAATATTGAAAAAGGAAGAGTATGAGTATTCAACATTTCCGTGTC
GCCCTTATTCCCTTTTTTGCGGCATTTTGCCTTCCTGTTTTTGCTCACCCAGAAACGCTGGTGAAAGTAA
AAGATGCTGAAGATCAGTTGGGTGCACGAGTGGGTTACATCGAACTGGATCTCAACAGCGGTAAGATCCT
TGAGAGTTTTCGCCCCGAAGAACGTTTTCCAATGATGAGCACTTTTAAAGTTCTGCTATGTGGCGCGGTA
TTATCCCGTATTGACGCCGGGCAAGAGCAACTCGGTCGCCGCATACACTATTCTCAGAATGACTTGGTTG
AGTACTCACCAGTCACAGAAAAGCATCTTACGGATGGCATGACAGTAAGAGAATTATGCAGTGCTGCCAT
AACCATGAGTGATAACACTGCGGCCAACTTACTTCTGACAACGATCGGAGGACCGAAGGAGCTAACCGCT
TTTTTGCACAACATGGGGGATCATGTAACTCGCCTTGATCGTTGGGAACCGGAGCTGAATGAAGCCATAC
CAAACGACGAGCGTGACACCACGATGCCTGTAGCAATGGCAACAACGTTGCGCAAACTATTAACTGGCGA
ACTACTTACTCTAGCTTCCCGGCAACAATTAATAGACTGGATGGAGGCGGATAAAGTTGCAGGACCACTT
CTGCGCTCGGCCCTTCCGGCTGGCTGGTTTATTGCTGATAAATCTGGAGCCGGTGAGCGTGGGTCTCGCG
GTATCATTGCAGCACTGGGGCCAGATGGTAAGCCCTCCCGTATCGTAGTTATCTACACGACGGGGAGTCA
GGCAACTATGGATGAACGAAATAGACAGATCGCTGAGATAGGTGCCTCACTGATTAAGCATTGGTAACTG
TCAGACCAAGTTTACTCATATATACTTTAGATTGATTTAAAACTTCATTTTTAATTTAAAAGGATCTAGG
TGAAGATCCTTTTTGATAATCTCATGACCAAAATCCCTTAACGTGAGTTTTCGTTCCACTGAGCGTCAGA
CCCCGTAGAAAAGATCAAAGGATCTTCTTGAGATCCTTTTTTTCTGCGCGTAATCTGCTGCTTGCAAACA
AAAAAACCACCGCTACCAGCGGTGGTTTGTTTGCCGGATCAAGAGCTACCAACTCTTTTTCCGAAGGTAA
CTGGCTTCAGCAGAGCGCAGATACCAAATACTGTTCTTCTAGTGTAGCCGTAGTTAGGCCACCACTTCAA
GAACTCTGTAGCACCGCCTACATACCTCGCTCTGCTAATCCTGTTACCAGTGGCTGCTGCCAGTGGCGAT
AAGTCGTGTCTTACCGGGTTGGACTCAAGACGATAGTTACCGGATAAGGCGCAGCGGTCGGGCTGAACGG
GGGGTTCGTGCACACAGCCCAGCTTGGAGCGAACGACCTACACCGAACTGAGATACCTACAGCGTGAGCT
ATGAGAAAGCGCCACGCTTCCCGAAGGGAGAAAGGCGGACAGGTATCCGGTAAGCGGCAGGGTCGGAACA
GGAGAGCGCACGAGGGAGCTTCCAGGGGGAAACGCCTGGTATCTTTATAGTCCTGTCGGGTTTCGCCACC
TCTGACTTGAGCGTCGATTTTTGTGATGCTCGTCAGGGGGGCGGAGCCTATGGAAAAACGCCAGCAACGC
GGCCTTTTTACGGTTCCTGGCCTTTTGCTGGCCTTTTGCTCACATGTTCTTTCCTGCGTTATCCCCTGAT
TCTGTGGATAACCGTATTACCGCCTTTGAGTGAGCTGATACCGCTCGCCGCAGCCGAACGACCGAGCGCA
GCGAGTCAGTGAGCGAGGAAGCGGAAGAGCGCCCAATACGCAAACCGCCTCTCCCCGCGCGTTGGCCGAT
TCATTAATGCAGCTGGCACGACAGGTTTCCCGACTGGAAAGCGGGCAGTGAGCGCAACGCAATTAATGTG
AGTTAGCTCACTCATTAGGCACCCCAGGCTTTACACTTTATGCTTCCGGCTCGTATGTTGTGTGGAATTG
TGAGCGGATAACAATTTCACACAGGAAACAGCTATGACCATGATTACGCCAAGCGCGCAATTAACCCTCA
CTAAAGGGAACAAAAGCTGGAGCTGCAAGC
