>Addgene plasmid #144325 | TFORF2025 | depositor partial sequence | sequence record 285090 | Insert
ACCGCCACCATGGCGCCCACCAAGCCCAGCTTTCAGCAGGATCCTTCCAGGCGAGAACGTTTACAAGCAT
TGAGAAAGGAGAAATCCCGAGATGCTGCTCGCTCCCGCCGGGGAAAAGAAAACTTTGAGTTCTATGAATT
GGCCAAGTTGTTGCCTCTTCCTGCAGCCATTACCAGCCAGCTCGACAAGGCATCCATCATTCGACTTACA
ATTAGCTATCTGAAAATGAGGGACTTTGCTAACCAGGGGGACCCTCCGTGGAACTTGCGAATGGAAGGCC
CTCCACCTAACACATCAGTAAAAGTTATAGGTGCACAGCGAAGGAGAAGCCCCAGTGCACTAGCCATTGA
AGTATTTGAAGCACATTTGGGAAGCCACATTTTGCAGTCCCTGGATGGCTTTGTATTTGCACTAAATCAG
GAAGGAAAATTTTTGTACATTTCCGAAACAGTCTCCATCTACCTAGGCCTCTCACAAGTGGAGCTGACAG
GCAGCAGTGTCTTTGACTATGTCCACCCCGGAGATCACGTGGAGATGGCTGAGCAGCTGGGCATGAAGCT
CCCCCCTGGGCGGGGTCTCCTGTCACAGGGCACTGCTGAGGACGGAGCCAGCTCAGCATCTTCCTCCTCT
CAGTCGGAGACCCCCGAGCCAGTGGAGTCAACCAGCCCCAGTCTGCTAACCACTGACAACACTCTTGAGC
GTTCCTTTTTCATCCGAATGAAATCTACTCTGACCAAACGCGGTGTGCACATCAAATCATCAGGATATAA
GGTGATTCACATAACAGGCCGGCTACGCCTGAGAGTGTCGCTGTCCCACGGGAGGACCGTCCCCAGCCAA
ATCATGGGTCTCGTGGTTGTTGCGCATGCCTTGCCTCCCCCTACGATCAATGAAGTCAGAATTGACTGCC
ATATGTTCGTCACTCGAGTAAATATGGACCTCAATATCATTTACTGTGAAAATAGGATTAGTGATTATAT
GGATCTGACCCCTGTAGATATCGTAGGGAAGAGATGCTACCACTTCATCCATGCTGAAGACGTGGAGGGC
ATCAGGCACAGTCACTTGGACTTGCTGAATAAGGGTCAGTGTGTGACAAAGTACTATCGCTGGATGCAGA
AGAACGGAGGATATATTTGGATACAGTCCAGTGCCACCATAGCTATTAATGCCAAGAATGCAAATGAAAA
GAATATCATCTGGGTGAATTACCTTCTTAGCAATCCTGAGTACAAGGACACACCCATGGACATCGCACAG
CTCCCCCATCTGCCGGAGAAAACTTCCGAATCCTCGGAGACATCCGACTCTGAGTCAGACTCTAAAGACA
CCTCAGGTATTACAGAGGACAACGAGAACTCCAAGTCCGACGAGAAGGGGAACCAGTCCGAGAACAGCGA
AGACCCGGAGCCCGACCGGAAGAAGTCGGGCAACGCGTGTGACAACGACATGAACTGCAACGACGACGGC
CACAGCTCCAGTAACCCGGACAGCCGCGACAGCGACGACAGCTTCGAGCACTCGGACTTTGAGAACCCCA
AGGCGGGCGAGGACGGCTTCGGTGCTCTGGGCGCGATGCAGATCAAGGTGGAGCGCTACGTGGAGAGCGA
GTCGGACCTGCGGCTGCAGAACTGCGAGTCACTCACGTCCGACAGCGCCAAGGACTCGGACAGCGCAGGC
GAGGCGGGCGCGCAGGCCTCCAGCAAGCACCAGAAGCGCAAGAAAAGGCGGAAACGGCAAAAGGGCGGCA
GCGCCAGCCGCCGGCGCCTGTCCAGCGCGTCGAGCCCAGGCGGCCTGGACGCGGGCCTGGTGGAGCCCCC
GCGGCTGCTGTCCTCCCCCAACAGTGCCTCGGTGCTCAAGATCAAGACGGAGATCTCAGAACCCATCAAT
TTCGACAATGACAGCAGCATCTGGAACTACCCGCCCAACCGGGAGATCTCCAGGAACGAGTCCCCCTACA
GCATGACCAAGCCCCCCAGCTCTGAGCACTTCCCGTCCCCGCAGGGCGGCGGCGGTGGGGGTGGCGGTGG
CGGGGGGCTGCACGTGGCCATTCCCGACTCGGTCCTCACCCCGCCCGGCGCCGACGGCGCGGCCGCCCGC
AAGACTCAGTTCGGCGCCTCGGCCACCGCGGCCCTGGCCCCCGTCGCCTCCGACCCGCTGTCACCCCCGC
TCTCGGCGTCCCCGCGGGACAAGCACCCCGGGAACGGCGGCGGGGGCGGGGGCGGGGGCGGCGGCGCGGG
GGGCGGCGGCCCCAGCGCGTCCAACTCCTTGCTGTACACTGGGGACCTGGAGGCGCTGCAGAGGTTGCAG
GCGGGCAACGTCGTGCTCCCGCTGGTGCACAGGGTGACCGGGACCCTGGCCGCCACCAGCACGGCCGCGC
AGAGGGTCTACACCACGGGCACCATCCGCTACGCGCCCGCCGAGGTGACCCTGGCCATGCAGAGCAACCT
GCTGCCCAACGCGCACGCTGTTAACTTCGTGGACGTTAACAGCCCCGGCTTTGGCCTCGACCCCAAGACG
CCCATGGAGATGCTCTACCACCACGTGCACCGGCTCAACATGTCAGGACCGTTCGGCGGCGCAGTGAGCG
CAGCTAGCCTGACGCAGATGCCCGCCGGCAACGTGTTCACCACGGCCGAGGGACTCTTCTCCACGCTGCC
CTTCCCCGTCTACAGCAACGGCATCCACGCGGCACAGACTCTGGAGCGCAAGGAGGACTAGTAATGAACT
AGTCCGTAACTTGAAAGTATTTCGATTTCTTGGCTTTATATATCTTGTGGAAAGGACGAGTTGTCGCTAA
CCAACTGCAAGGC
