>Addgene plasmid #144325 | TFORF2025 | depositor partial sequence | sequence record 285091 | Barcode
GTTGTCGCTAACCAACTGCAAGGC
